Addgene plasmid #143352: TFORF2200
Purpose: Lentiviral vector for overexpressing transcription factor ORFs with unique 24-bp barcodes. Barcodes facilitate identification of transcription factors in pooled screens.
Depositing lab: Feng Zhang. Depositing organization: Broad Institute. Publication: A transcription factor atlas of directed differentiation. Joung J, Ma S, Tay T, Geiger-Schuller KR, Kirchgatterer PC, Verdine VK, Guo B, Arias-Garcia MA, Allen WE, Singh A, Kuksenko O, Abudayyeh OO, Gootenberg JS, Fu Z, Macrae RK, Buenrostro JD, Regev A, Zhang F. Cell. 2023 Jan 5;186(1):209-229.e26. doi: 10.1016/j.cell.2022.11.026. PubMed 36608654.
Backbone
  Vector backbone: pLX_TRC317
  Backbone manufacturer: Broad Institute Genetic Perturbation Platform
  Backbone size w/o insert (bp): 8264
  Vector type: Mammalian Expression, Lentiviral
  Selectable markers: Puromycin
Growth in bacteria
  Bacterial resistance: Ampicillin, 100 μg/mL
  Growth temperature: 37°C
  Growth strain: NEB Stable
  Copy number: High Copy
Gene/Insert
  Gene/Insert name: POU4F1
  Species: H. sapiens (human)
  Insert size (bp): 1361
  Entrez Gene: POU4F1 (a.k.a. ATITHS, BRN3A, Oct-T1, RDC-1, brn-3A)
  Promoter: EF1a
  Cloning method: Unknown
  Sequencing primers: 5′ GGGTGGAGACTGAAGTTAGGCCAG; 3′ CACATAGCGTAAAAGGAGCAACATAG
Terms and licenses: Academic/Nonprofit Terms; Industry Terms: Not Available to Industry
Depositor comments: NM_006237,ENST00000377208 . The transcription factor ORF portion of this plasmid was synthesized by Genewiz. Please test multiple small colonies in case of plasmid recombination. To make this collection available in a timely manner, a portion of this collection was not fully sequenced by Addgene. If an Addgene verified full plasmid sequence is not available, please contact us prior to placing an order to request the full sequence.
How to cite: TFORF2200 was a gift from Feng Zhang (Addgene plasmid # 143352 ; http://n2t.net/addgene:143352 ; RRID:Addgene_143352)
