[The description below was written by a language model from this plasmid's Addgene catalogue record and pLannotate feature annotations shown in this document.]
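Description:
TFORF2200 is a third-generation-style, self-inactivating lentiviral expression plasmid built on the pLX_TRC317 backbone. It is one member of a barcoded transcription factor ORF collection and carries human POU4F1 (also known as BRN3A). In bacteria it is maintained through a high-copy ColE1/pUC-type origin and selected with ampicillin via the bla gene. An f1 origin and remnants of a lac/lacZα cloning region with T3 and T7 promoters are also present in the backbone. The depositor notes that the plasmid can recombine, which is typical of LTR-containing vectors and consistent with the use of a recombination-reducing growth strain.

The viral genome is transcribed from an RSV promoter fused to a truncated HIV-1 5' LTR. It includes the Ψ packaging signal, a gag fragment, the RRE for Rev-dependent nuclear export, a cPPT/CTS element, and a ΔU3 3' LTR that disables LTR promoter activity after integration, followed by an SV40 polyadenylation signal. Within this unit there are two cassettes. An SV40 early promoter drives puromycin N-acetyltransferase, allowing selection of transduced mammalian cells. The EF-1α promoter drives constitutive expression of the POU4F1 coding sequence, with a downstream WPRE to enhance transcript stability and expression.

According to the record, each ORF in the collection is paired with a unique 24-bp barcode. The barcode is not annotated in the feature table, so its exact position is not stated. No epitope tag or fluorescent reporter is annotated. The construct is intended for lentiviral overexpression of POU4F1, either individually or in pooled screens where barcode sequencing identifies which transcription factor each cell received, such as in directed differentiation studies.
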