Features (pLannotate 1.2.2; 31 found; start..end, strand, type, name):
      5..231     +  promoter       RSV promoter: Rous sarcoma virus enhancer/promoter
    232..412     +  LTR            5' LTR (truncated): truncated 5' long terminal repeat (LTR) from HIV-1
    459..584     +  misc_feature   HIV-1 Ψ: packaging signal of human immunodeficiency virus type 1
    568..931     +  CDS            HIV-1 gag (fragment): gag protein from human immunodeficiency virus 1; gag
   1077..1310    +  misc_feature   RRE: The Rev response element (RRE) of HIV-1 allows for Rev-dependent mRNA export from the nucleus to the cytoplasm.
   1687..1713    +  CDS            Rev (fragment): human immunodeficiency virus 1 (HIV-1) Rev protein; rev; enhances nuclear export of unspliced and incompletely spliced viral mRNAs
   1720..1743    +  promoter       SV40 promoter (fragment): SV40 early promoter
   1744..1815    +  promoter       SV40 promoter (fragment): SV40 enhancer and early promoter
   1839..1974    +  rep_origin     SV40 ori: SV40 origin of replication
   2020..2616    +  CDS            PuroR (fragment): puromycin N-acetyltransferase; pac from Streptomyces; confers resistance to puromycin
   2665..2782    +  misc_feature   cPPT/CTS: central polypurine tract and central termination sequence of HIV-1
   2847..2913    +  CDS            small t antigen (fragment): SV40 (simian virus 40) small t antigen
   2920..4098    +  promoter       EF-1α promoter: strong constitutive promoter for human elongation factor EF-1α
   4115..5371    +  CDS            POU4F1: PO4F1_HUMAN - Also known as BRN3A, RDC1 From Homo sapiens (Human).
   5387..5440    +  promoter       U6 promoter (fragment): RNA polymerase III promoter for human U6 snRNA
   5482..6070    +  misc_feature   WPRE: woodchuck hepatitis virus posttranscriptional regulatory element
   6121..6140    +  misc_feature   cPPT/CTS (fragment): central polypurine tract and central termination sequence of HIV-1
   6142..6375    +  LTR            3' LTR (ΔU3): self-inactivating 3' long terminal repeat (LTR) from HIV-1
   6453..6574    +  polyA_signal   SV40 poly(A) signal: SV40 polyadenylation signal
   6614..6749    +  rep_origin     SV40 ori: SV40 origin of replication
   6770..6788    -  promoter       T7 promoter: promoter for bacteriophage T7 RNA polymerase
   6796..6951    +  CDS            lacZα (fragment): LacZα fragment of β-galactosidase; lacZ fragment
   6956..7384    +  rep_origin     f1 ori (sequence partly withheld): f1 bacteriophage origin of replication; arrow indicates direction of (+) strand synthesis
   7437..7541    +  promoter       AmpR promoter: bla
   7542..8402    +  CDS            AmpR: β-lactamase; bla; confers resistance to ampicillin, carbenicillin, and related antibiotics
   8573..9161    +  rep_origin     ori: high-copy-number ColE1/pMB1/pBR322/pUC origin of replication
   9344..9436    +  CDS            lacI (fragment): lac repressor; lacI; The lac repressor binds to the lac operator to inhibit transcription in E. coli. This inhibition can be relieved by adding lactose or isopropyl-β-D-thiogalactopyranoside (IPTG).
   9449..9470    +  protein_bind   CAP binding site: CAP binding activates transcription in the presence of cAMP. E. coli catabolite activator protein
   9485..9515    +  promoter       lac promoter: promoter for the E. coli lac operon
   9523..9539    +  protein_bind   lac operator: The lac repressor binds to the lac operator to inhibit transcription in E. coli. This inhibition can be relieved by adding lactose or isopropyl-β-D-thiogalactopyranoside (IPTG). lac repressor encoded by lacI
   9584..9602    +  promoter       T3 promoter: promoter for bacteriophage T3 RNA polymerase
>Addgene plasmid #143352 | TFORF2200 | addgene full sequence | sequence record 400182 | Addgene NGS Result
TTAATGTAGTCTTATGCAATACTCTTGTAGTCTTGCAACATGGTAACGATGAGTTAGCAACATGCCTTAC
AAGGAGAGAAAAAGCACCGTGCATGCCGATTGGTGGAAGTAAGGTGGTACGATCGTGCCTTATTAGGAAG
GCAACAGACGGGTCTGACATGGATTGGACGAACCACTGAATTGCCGCATTGCAGAGATATTGTATTTAAG
TGCCTAGCTCGATACATAAACGGGTCTCTCTGGTTAGACCAGATCTGAGCCTGGGAGCTCTCTGGCTAAC
TAGGGAACCCACTGCTTAAGCCTCAATAAAGCTTGCCTTGAGTGCTTCAAGTAGTGTGTGCCCGTCTGTT
GTGTGACTCTGGTAACTAGAGATCCCTCAGACCCTTTTAGTCAGTGTGGAAAATCTCTAGCAGTGGCGCC
CGAACAGGGACTTGAAAGCGAAAGGGAAACCAGAGGAGCTCTCTCGACGCAGGACTCGGCTTGCTGAAGC
GCGCACGGCAAGAGGCGAGGGGCGGCGACTGGTGAGTACGCCAAAAATTTTGACTAGCGGAGGCTAGAAG
GAGAGAGATGGGTGCGAGAGCGTCAGTATTAAGCGGGGGAGAATTAGATCGCGATGGGAAAAAATTCGGT
TAAGGCCAGGGGGAAAGAAAAAATATAAATTAAAACATATAGTATGGGCAAGCAGGGAGCTAGAACGATT
CGCAGTTAATCCTGGCCTGTTAGAAACATCAGAAGGCTGTAGACAAATACTGGGACAGCTACAACCATCC
CTTCAGACAGGATCAGAAGAACTTAGATCATTATATAATACAGTAGCAACCCTCTATTGTGTGCATCAAA
GGATAGAGATAAAAGACACCAAGGAAGCTTTAGACAAGATAGAGGAAGAGCAAAACAAAAGTAAGACCAC
CGCACAGCAAGCGGCCGCTGATCTTCAGACCTGGAGGAGGAGATATGAGGGACAATTGGAGAAGTGAATT
ATATAAATATAAAGTAGTAAAAATTGAACCATTAGGAGTAGCACCCACCAAGGCAAAGAGAAGAGTGGTG
CAGAGAGAAAAAAGAGCAGTGGGAATAGGAGCTTTGTTCCTTGGGTTCTTGGGAGCAGCAGGAAGCACTA
TGGGCGCAGCGTCAATGACGCTGACGGTACAGGCCAGACAATTATTGTCTGGTATAGTGCAGCAGCAGAA
CAATTTGCTGAGGGCTATTGAGGCGCAACAGCATCTGTTGCAACTCACAGTCTGGGGCATCAAGCAGCTC
CAGGCAAGAATCCTGGCTGTGGAAAGATACCTAAAGGATCAACAGCTCCTGGGGATTTGGGGTTGCTCTG
GAAAACTCATTTGCACCACTGCTGTGCCTTGGAATGCTAGTTGGAGTAATAAATCTCTGGAACAGATTTG
GAATCACACGACCTGGATGGAGTGGGACAGAGAAATTAACAATTACACAAGCTTAATACACTCCTTAATT
GAAGAATCGCAAAACCAGCAAGAAAAGAATGAACAAGAATTATTGGAATTAGATAAATGGGCAAGTTTGT
GGAATTGGTTTAACATAACAAATTGGCTGTGGTATATAAAATTATTCATAATGATAGTAGGAGGCTTGGT
AGGTTTAAGAATAGTTTTTGCTGTACTTTCTATAGTGAATAGAGTTAGGCAGGGATATTCACCATTATCG
TTTCAGACCCACCTCCCAACCCCGAGGGGACCCATGCATTGCATCTCAATTAGTCAGCAACCAGGTGTGG
AAAGTCCCCAGGCTCCCCAGCAGGCAGAAGTATGCAAAGCATGCGTCTCAATTAGTCAGCAACCATAGTC
CCGCCCCTAACTCCGCCCATCCCGCCCCTAACTCCGCCCAGTTCCGCCCATTCTCCGCCCCATGGCTGAC
TAATTTTTTTTATTTATGCAGAGGCCGAGGCCGCCTCGGCCTCTGAGCTATTCCAGAAGTAGTGAGGAGG
CTTTTTTGGAGGCCTAGGCTTTTGCAAAAAGCTTTCTAGAGGTACCACCGGAGCTTACCATGACCGAGTA
CAAGCCCACGGTGCGCCTCGCCACCCGCGACGACGTCCCCAGGGCCGTACGCACCCTCGCCGCCGCGTTC
GCCGACTACCCCGCCACGCGCCACACCGTCGATCCGGACCGCCACATCGAGCGGGTCACCGAGCTGCAAG
AACTCTTCCTCACGCGCGTCGGGCTCGACATCGGCAAGGTGTGGGTCGCGGACGACGGCGCCGCCGTGGC
GGTCTGGACCACGCCGGAGAGCGTCGAAGCGGGGGCGGTGTTCGCCGAGATCGGCCCGCGCATGGCCGAG
TTGAGCGGTTCCCGGCTGGCCGCGCAGCAACAGATGGAAGGCCTCCTGGCGCCGCACCGGCCCAAGGAGC
CCGCGTGGTTCCTGGCCACCGTCGGCGTCTCGCCCGACCACCAGGGCAAGGGTCTGGGCAGCGCCGTCGT
GCTCCCCGGAGTGGAGGCGGCCGAGCGCGCCGGGGTGCCCGCCTTCCTGGAGACCTCCGCGCCCCGCAAC
CTCCCCTTCTACGAGCGGCTCGGCTTCACCGTCACCGCCGACGTCGAGGTGCCCGAAGGACCGCGCACCT
GGTGCATGACCCGCAAGCCCGGTGCCAGTTAACGAATTCTAGATCTTGAGACAAATGGCAGTATTCATCC
ACAATTTTAAAAGAAAAGGGGGGATTGGGGGGTACAGTGCAGGGGAAAGAATAGTAGACATAATAGCAAC
AGACATACAAACTAAAGAATTACAAAAACAAATTACAAAAATTCAAAATTTTCGGGTTTATTACAGGGAC
AGCAGAGATCCACTTTGGCGCCGGCTCGAGGCCTGCAGGTGCAAAGATGGATAAAGTTTTAAACAGAGAG
GAATCTTTGCAGCTAATGGACCTTCTAGGTCTTGAAAGGAGTGGGAATTGGCTCCGGTGCCCGTCAGTGG
GCAGAGCGCACATCGCCCACAGTCCCCGAGAAGTTGGGGGGAGGGGTCGGCAATTGAACCGGTGCCTAGA
GAAGGTGGCGCGGGGTAAACTGGGAAAGTGATGTCGTGTACTGGCTCCGCCTTTTTCCCGAGGGTGGGGG
AGAACCGTATATAAGTGCAGTAGTCGCCGTGAACGTTCTTTTTCGCAACGGGTTTGCCGCCAGAACACAG
GTAAGTGCCGTGTGTGGTTCCCGCGGGCCTGGCCTCTTTACGGGTTATGGCCCTTGCGTGCCTTGAATTA
CTTCCACCTGGCTGCAGTACGTGATTCTTGATCCCGAGCTTCGGGTTGGAAGTGGGTGGGAGAGTTCGAG
GCCTTGCGCTTAAGGAGCCCCTTCGCCTCGTGCTTGAGTTGAGGCCTGGCCTGGGCGCTGGGGCCGCCGC
GTGCGAATCTGGTGGCACCTTCGCGCCTGTCTCGCTGCTTTCGATAAGTCTCTAGCCATTTAAAATTTTT
GATGACCTGCTGCGACGCTTTTTTTCTGGCAAGATAGTCTTGTAAATGCGGGCCAAGATCTGCACACTGG
TATTTCGGTTTTTGGGGCCGCGGGCGGCGACGGGGCCCGTGCGTCCCAGCGCACATGTTCGGCGAGGCGG
GGCCTGCGAGCGCGGCCACCGAGAATCGGACGGGGGTAGTCTCAAGCTGGCCGGCCTGCTCTGGTGCCTG
GCCTCGCGCCGCCGTGTATCGCCCCGCCCTGGGCGGCAAGGCTGGCCCGGTCGGCACCAGTTGCGTGAGC
GGAAAGATGGCCGCTTCCCGGCCCTGCTGCAGGGAGCTCAAAATGGAGGACGCGGCGCTCGGGAGAGCGG
GCGGGTGAGTCACCCACACAAAGGAAAAGGGCCTTTCCGTCCTCAGCCGTCGCTTCATGTGACTCCACGG
AGTACCGGGCGCCGTCCAGGCACCTCGATTAGTTCTCGAGCTTTTGGAGTACGTCGTCTTTAGGTTGGGG
GGAGGGGTTTTATGCGATGGAGTTTCCCCACACTGAGTGGGTGGAGACTGAAGTTAGGCCAGCTTGGCAC
TTGATGTAATTCTCCTTGGAATTTGCCCTTTTTGAGTTTGGATCTTGGTTCATTCTCAAGCCTCAGACAG
TGGTTCAAAGTTTTTTTCTTCCATTTCAGGTGTCGTGAGGCTAGCACCGCCACCATGATGTCCATGAACA
GCAAGCAGCCTCACTTTGCCATGCATCCCACCCTCCCTGAGCACAAGTACCCGTCGCTGCACTCCAGCTC
CGAGGCCATCCGGCGGGCCTGCCTGCCCACGCCGCCGCTGCAGAGCAACCTCTTCGCCAGCCTGGACGAG
ACGCTGCTGGCGCGGGCCGAGGCGCTGGCGGCCGTGGACATCGCCGTGTCCCAGGGCAAGAGCCATCCTT
TCAAGCCGGACGCCACGTACCACACGATGAACAGCGTGCCGTGCACGTCCACTTCCACGGTGCCTCTGGC
GCACCACCACCACCACCACCACCACCACCAGGCGCTCGAACCCGGCGATCTGCTGGACCACATCTCCTCG
CCGTCGCTCGCGCTCATGGCCGGCGCGGGCGGCGCGGGCGCGGCGGCCGGCGGCGGCGGCGCCCACGACG
GCCCGGGGGGCGGTGGCGGCCCGGGCGGCGGCGGCGGCCCGGGCGGCGGCCCCGGGGGAGGCGGCGGTGG
CGGCCCGGGGGGCGGCGGCGGCGGCCCGGGCGGCGGGCTCCTGGGCGGCTCCGCGCACCCTCACCCGCAT
ATGCACAGCCTGGGCCACCTGTCGCACCCCGCGGCGGCGGCCGCCATGAACATGCCGTCCGGGCTGCCGC
ACCCCGGGCTGGTGGCGGCGGCGGCGCACCACGGCGCGGCAGCGGCAGCGGCGGCGGCGGCGGCCGGGCA
GGTGGCAGCGGCATCGGCGGCGGCGGCCGTGGTGGGCGCAGCGGGCCTGGCGTCCATCTGCGACTCGGAC
ACGGACCCGCGCGAGCTCGAGGCGTTCGCGGAGCGCTTCAAGCAGCGGCGCATCAAGCTGGGCGTGACGC
AGGCCGACGTGGGCTCGGCGCTGGCCAACCTCAAGATCCCGGGCGTGGGCTCACTCAGCCAGAGCACCAT
CTGCAGGTTCGAGTCGCTCACGCTCTCGCACAACAACATGATCGCGCTCAAGCCCATCCTGCAGGCGTGG
CTCGAGGAGGCCGAGGGCGCCCAGCGCGAGAAAATGAACAAGCCTGAGCTCTTCAACGGCGGCGAGAAGA
AGCGCAAGCGGACTTCCATCGCCGCGCCCGAGAAGCGCTCCCTCGAGGCCTACTTCGCCGTGCAGCCCCG
GCCCTCGTCCGAGAAGATCGCCGCCATCGCCGAGAAACTGGACCTCAAAAAGAACGTGGTGCGGGTGTGG
TTTTGCAACCAGAGACAGAAGCAGAAGCGGATGAAATTCTCTGCCACTTACTAGTAATGAACTAGTCCGT
AACTTGAAAGTATTTCGATTTCTTGGCTTTATATATCTTGTGGAAAGGACGAAAATTTCAGCACCAAAGG
GTCGGAACGCGTTAAGTCGACAATCAACCTCTGGATTACAAAATTTGTGAAAGATTGACTGGTATTCTTA
ACTATGTTGCTCCTTTTACGCTATGTGGATACGCTGCTTTAATGCCTTTGTATCATGCTATTGCTTCCCG
TATGGCTTTCATTTTCTCCTCCTTGTATAAATCCTGGTTGCTGTCTCTTTATGAGGAGTTGTGGCCCGTT
GTCAGGCAACGTGGCGTGGTGTGCACTGTGTTTGCTGACGCAACCCCCACTGGTTGGGGCATTGCCACCA
CCTGTCAGCTCCTTTCCGGGACTTTCGCTTTCCCCCTCCCTATTGCCACGGCGGAACTCATCGCCGCCTG
CCTTGCCCGCTGCTGGACAGGGGCTCGGCTGTTGGGCACTGACAATTCCGTGGTGTTGTCGGGGAAATCA
TCGTCCTTTCCTTGGCTGCTCGCCTGTGTTGCCACCTGGATTCTGCGCGGGACGTCCTTCTGCTACGTCC
CTTCGGCCCTCAATCCAGCGGACCTTCCTTCCCGCGGCCTGCTGCCGGCTCTGCGGCCTCTTCCGCGTCT
TCGCCTTCGCCCTCAGACGAGTCGGATCTCCCTTTGGGCCGCCTCCCCGCGTCGACTTTAAGACCAATGA
CTTACAAGGCAGCTGTAGATCTTAGCCACTTTTTAAAAGAAAAGGGGGGACTGGAAGGGCTAATTCACTC
CCAACGAAGACAAGATCTGCTTTTTGCTTGTACTGGGTCTCTCTGGTTAGACCAGATCTGAGCCTGGGAG
CTCTCTGGCTAACTAGGGAACCCACTGCTTAAGCCTCAATAAAGCTTGCCTTGAGTGCTTCAAGTAGTGT
GTGCCCGTCTGTTGTGTGACTCTGGTAACTAGAGATCCCTCAGACCCTTTTAGTCAGTGTGGAAAATCTC
TAGCAGTACGTATAGTAGTTCATGTCATCTTATTATTCAGTATTTATAACTTGCAAAGAAATGAATATCA
GAGAGTGAGAGGAACTTGTTTATTGCAGCTTATAATGGTTACAAATAAAGCAATAGCATCACAAATTTCA
CAAATAAAGCATTTTTTTCACTGCATTCTAGTTGTGGTTTGTCCAAACTCATCAATGTATCTTATCATGT
CTGGCTCTAGCTATCCCGCCCCTAACTCCGCCCATCCCGCCCCTAACTCCGCCCAGTTCCGCCCATTCTC
CGCCCCATGGCTGACTAATTTTTTTTATTTATGCAGAGGCCGAGGCCGCCTCGGCCTCTGAGCTATTCCA
GAAGTAGTGAGGAGGCTTTTTTGGAGGCCTAGGGACGTACCCAATTCGCCCTATAGTGAGTCGTATTACG
CGCGCTCACTGGCCGTCGTTTTACAACGTCGTGACTGGGAAAACCCTGGCGTTACCCAACTTAATCGCCT
TGCAGCACATCCCCCTTTCGCCAGCTGGCGTAATAGCGAAGAGGCCCGCACCGATCGCCCTTCCCAACAG
TTGCGCAGCCTGAATGGCGAATGGG
[124 nt withheld, positions 6956-7079]
C
[91 nt withheld, positions 7081-7171]
A
[49 nt withheld, positions 7173-7221]
CCTTTGACGTTGGAGTCCACGTTCTTT
[37 nt withheld, positions 7249-7285]
ACCCTATCTCGGTCTATTCTTTTGATTTATAAGGGATTTTGCCGATTTCGGCCTATTGGTTAAAAAATGA
GCTGATTTAACAAAAATTTAACGCGAATTTTAACAAAATATTAACGCTTACAATTTAGGTGGCACTTTTC
GGGGAAATGTGCGCGGAACCCCTATTTGTTTATTTTTCTAAATACATTCAAATATGTATCCGCTCATGAG
ACAATAACCCTGATAAATGCTTCAATAATATTGAAAAAGGAAGAGTATGAGTATTCAACATTTCCGTGTC
GCCCTTATTCCCTTTTTTGCGGCATTTTGCCTTCCTGTTTTTGCTCACCCAGAAACGCTGGTGAAAGTAA
AAGATGCTGAAGATCAGTTGGGTGCACGAGTGGGTTACATCGAACTGGATCTCAACAGCGGTAAGATCCT
TGAGAGTTTTCGCCCCGAAGAACGTTTTCCAATGATGAGCACTTTTAAAGTTCTGCTATGTGGCGCGGTA
TTATCCCGTATTGACGCCGGGCAAGAGCAACTCGGTCGCCGCATACACTATTCTCAGAATGACTTGGTTG
AGTACTCACCAGTCACAGAAAAGCATCTTACGGATGGCATGACAGTAAGAGAATTATGCAGTGCTGCCAT
AACCATGAGTGATAACACTGCGGCCAACTTACTTCTGACAACGATCGGAGGACCGAAGGAGCTAACCGCT
TTTTTGCACAACATGGGGGATCATGTAACTCGCCTTGATCGTTGGGAACCGGAGCTGAATGAAGCCATAC
CAAACGACGAGCGTGACACCACGATGCCTGTAGCAATGGCAACAACGTTGCGCAAACTATTAACTGGCGA
ACTACTTACTCTAGCTTCCCGGCAACAATTAATAGACTGGATGGAGGCGGATAAAGTTGCAGGACCACTT
CTGCGCTCGGCCCTTCCGGCTGGCTGGTTTATTGCTGATAAATCTGGAGCCGGTGAGCGTGGGTCTCGCG
GTATCATTGCAGCACTGGGGCCAGATGGTAAGCCCTCCCGTATCGTAGTTATCTACACGACGGGGAGTCA
GGCAACTATGGATGAACGAAATAGACAGATCGCTGAGATAGGTGCCTCACTGATTAAGCATTGGTAACTG
TCAGACCAAGTTTACTCATATATACTTTAGATTGATTTAAAACTTCATTTTTAATTTAAAAGGATCTAGG
TGAAGATCCTTTTTGATAATCTCATGACCAAAATCCCTTAACGTGAGTTTTCGTTCCACTGAGCGTCAGA
CCCCGTAGAAAAGATCAAAGGATCTTCTTGAGATCCTTTTTTTCTGCGCGTAATCTGCTGCTTGCAAACA
AAAAAACCACCGCTACCAGCGGTGGTTTGTTTGCCGGATCAAGAGCTACCAACTCTTTTTCCGAAGGTAA
CTGGCTTCAGCAGAGCGCAGATACCAAATACTGTTCTTCTAGTGTAGCCGTAGTTAGGCCACCACTTCAA
GAACTCTGTAGCACCGCCTACATACCTCGCTCTGCTAATCCTGTTACCAGTGGCTGCTGCCAGTGGCGAT
AAGTCGTGTCTTACCGGGTTGGACTCAAGACGATAGTTACCGGATAAGGCGCAGCGGTCGGGCTGAACGG
GGGGTTCGTGCACACAGCCCAGCTTGGAGCGAACGACCTACACCGAACTGAGATACCTACAGCGTGAGCT
ATGAGAAAGCGCCACGCTTCCCGAAGGGAGAAAGGCGGACAGGTATCCGGTAAGCGGCAGGGTCGGAACA
GGAGAGCGCACGAGGGAGCTTCCAGGGGGAAACGCCTGGTATCTTTATAGTCCTGTCGGGTTTCGCCACC
TCTGACTTGAGCGTCGATTTTTGTGATGCTCGTCAGGGGGGCGGAGCCTATGGAAAAACGCCAGCAACGC
GGCCTTTTTACGGTTCCTGGCCTTTTGCTGGCCTTTTGCTCACATGTTCTTTCCTGCGTTATCCCCTGAT
TCTGTGGATAACCGTATTACCGCCTTTGAGTGAGCTGATACCGCTCGCCGCAGCCGAACGACCGAGCGCA
GCGAGTCAGTGAGCGAGGAAGCGGAAGAGCGCCCAATACGCAAACCGCCTCTCCCCGCGCGTTGGCCGAT
TCATTAATGCAGCTGGCACGACAGGTTTCCCGACTGGAAAGCGGGCAGTGAGCGCAACGCAATTAATGTG
AGTTAGCTCACTCATTAGGCACCCCAGGCTTTACACTTTATGCTTCCGGCTCGTATGTTGTGTGGAATTG
TGAGCGGATAACAATTTCACACAGGAAACAGCTATGACCATGATTACGCCAAGCGCGCAATTAACCCTCA
CTAAAGGGAACAAAAGCTGGAGCTGCAAGC
