>Addgene plasmid #143352 | TFORF2200 | depositor partial sequence | sequence record 282194 | Insert
ACCGCCACCATGATGTCCATGAACAGCAAGCAGCCTCACTTTGCCATGCATCCCACCCTCCCTGAGCACA
AGTACCCGTCGCTGCACTCCAGCTCCGAGGCCATCCGGCGGGCCTGCCTGCCCACGCCGCCGCTGCAGAG
CAACCTCTTCGCCAGCCTGGACGAGACGCTGCTGGCGCGGGCCGAGGCGCTGGCGGCCGTGGACATCGCC
GTGTCCCAGGGCAAGAGCCATCCTTTCAAGCCGGACGCCACGTACCACACGATGAACAGCGTGCCGTGCA
CGTCCACTTCCACGGTGCCTCTGGCGCACCACCACCACCACCACCACCACCACCAGGCGCTCGAACCCGG
CGATCTGCTGGACCACATCTCCTCGCCGTCGCTCGCGCTCATGGCCGGCGCGGGCGGCGCGGGCGCGGCG
GCCGGCGGCGGCGGCGCCCACGACGGCCCGGGGGGCGGTGGCGGCCCGGGCGGCGGCGGCGGCCCGGGCG
GCGGCCCCGGGGGAGGCGGCGGTGGCGGCCCGGGGGGCGGCGGCGGCGGCCCGGGCGGCGGGCTCCTGGG
CGGCTCCGCGCACCCTCACCCGCATATGCACAGCCTGGGCCACCTGTCGCACCCCGCGGCGGCGGCCGCC
ATGAACATGCCGTCCGGGCTGCCGCACCCCGGGCTGGTGGCGGCGGCGGCGCACCACGGCGCGGCAGCGG
CAGCGGCGGCGGCGGCGGCCGGGCAGGTGGCAGCGGCATCGGCGGCGGCGGCCGTGGTGGGCGCAGCGGG
CCTGGCGTCCATCTGCGACTCGGACACGGACCCGCGCGAGCTCGAGGCGTTCGCGGAGCGCTTCAAGCAG
CGGCGCATCAAGCTGGGCGTGACGCAGGCCGACGTGGGCTCGGCGCTGGCCAACCTCAAGATCCCGGGCG
TGGGCTCACTCAGCCAGAGCACCATCTGCAGGTTCGAGTCGCTCACGCTCTCGCACAACAACATGATCGC
GCTCAAGCCCATCCTGCAGGCGTGGCTCGAGGAGGCCGAGGGCGCCCAGCGCGAGAAAATGAACAAGCCT
GAGCTCTTCAACGGCGGCGAGAAGAAGCGCAAGCGGACTTCCATCGCCGCGCCCGAGAAGCGCTCCCTCG
AGGCCTACTTCGCCGTGCAGCCCCGGCCCTCGTCCGAGAAGATCGCCGCCATCGCCGAGAAACTGGACCT
CAAAAAGAACGTGGTGCGGGTGTGGTTTTGCAACCAGAGACAGAAGCAGAAGCGGATGAAATTCTCTGCC
ACTTACTAGTAATGAACTAGTCCGTAACTTGAAAGTATTTCGATTTCTTGGCTTTATATATCTTGTGGAA
AGGACGAAAATTTCAGCACCAAAGGGTCGGA
