>Addgene plasmid #143352 | TFORF2200 | depositor partial sequence | sequence record 282195 | Barcode
AAATTTCAGCACCAAAGGGTCGGA
